>Addgene plasmid #43129 | I-GGCG | depositor partial sequence | sequence record 58394 | I-GGCG sequence 424 bps
CGTCTCCTGACCCCAGAGCAGGTCGTGGCAATCGCGAGCAATAACGGCGGAAAACAGGCTTTGGAAACGG
TGCAGAGGCTCCTTCCAGTGCTGTGCCAAGCGCACGGACTCACCCCAGAGCAGGTCGTGGCAATCGCGAG
CAATAACGGCGGAAAACAGGCTTTGGAAACGGTGCAGAGGCTCCTTCCAGTGCTGTGCCAAGCGCACGGC
CTCACCCCAGAGCAGGTCGTGGCGATCGCAAGCCACGACGGAGGAAAGCAAGCCTTGGAAACAGTACAGA
GGCTGTTGCCTGTGCTGTGCCAAGCGCACGGATTAACCCCAGAGCAGGTCGTGGCAATCGCGAGCAATAA
CGGCGGAAAACAGGCTTTGGAAACGGTGCAGAGGCTCCTTCCAGTGCTGTGCCAAGCGCACGGCTTAAGA
GACG
