>Addgene plasmid #43129 | I-GGCG | addgene partial sequence | sequence record 60292 | M13-F20 5'-TGTAAAACGACGGCCAGT-3'
CTATAGGGCGAATTGGGCCCTCTAGATGCATGCTCGAGCGGCCGCCAGTGTGATGGATATCTGCAGAATT
CGCCCTTATATAGATGCCGTCCTAGCGCGTCTCCTGACCCCAGAGCAGGTCGTGGCAATCGCGAGCAATA
ACGGCGGAAAACAGGCTTTGGAAACGGTGCAGAGGCTCCTTCCAGTGCTGTGCCAAGCGCACGGACTCAC
CCCAGAGCAGGTCGTGGCAATCGCGAGCAATAACGGCGGAAAACAGGCTTTGGAAACGGTGCAGAGGCTC
CTTCCAGTGCTGTGCCAAGCGCACGGCCTCACCCCAGAGCAGGTCGTGGCGATCGCAAGCCACGACGGAG
GAAAGCAAGCCTTGGAAACAGTACAGAGGCTGTTGCCTGTGCTGTGCCAAGCGCACGGATTAACCCCAGA
GCAGGTCGTGGCAATCGCGAGCAATAACGGCGGAAAACAGGCTTTGGAAACGGTGCAGAGGCTCCTTCCA
GTGCTGTGCCAAGCGCACGGCTTAAGAGACGTGGGCACAGGAAAGATACTTAAGGGCGAATTCCAGCACA
CTGGCGGCCGTTACTAGTGGATCCGAGCTCGGTACCAAGCTTGATGCATAGCTTGAGTATTCTATAGTGT
CACCTAAATAGCTTGGCGTAATCATGGTCATAGCTGTTTCCTGTGTGAAATTGTTATCCGCTCACAATTC
CACACAACATACGAGCCGGAAGCATAAAGTGTAAAGCCTGGGGTGCCTAATGAGTGAGCTAACTCACATT
AATTGCGTTGCGCTCACTGCCCGCTTTCCAGTCGGGAAACCTGTCGTGCCAGCTGCATTAATGAATCGGC
CAACGCGCGGGGAGAGGCGGTTTGCGTATTGGGCGCTCTTCCGCTTCCTCG
