[The description below was written by a language model from this plasmid's Addgene catalogue record.]
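Description:
I-GGCG is a bacterial cloning plasmid built on the commercial pCRII-TOPO backbone (about 4.0 kb without insert), into which a 424 bp synthetic fragment was introduced by TOPO cloning. It is maintained at high copy number in E. coli and carries both ampicillin and kanamycin resistance, the dual markers characteristic of this backbone. The insert is flanked by T7 and M13-reverse priming sites, which the record lists for sequence verification. The vector is listed only for bacterial cloning, and no promoter, tag or reporter for expression in eukaryotic cells is recorded, so the plasmid appears to serve purely as a storage and propagation vehicle for the cloned fragment.

The record does not describe the insert's contents beyond its name, synthetic origin and size. The plasmid was deposited with a TALEN genome-editing system developed for generating human stem cell-based disease models. In that context, the name and length suggest a pre-assembled module of four TALE repeats, each roughly 100 bp, recognising the bases G, G, C and G, with the "I" prefix possibly marking the module's position within an ordered assembly scheme. This reading is an inference from the name and the associated publication, not something stated in the record. If correct, the plasmid would be one member of a library of multimer building blocks that are excised or amplified and joined in order into a TALE nuclease expression backbone to build a custom DNA-binding array. No feature table was supplied, so the boundaries of the repeats and any flanking assembly sites cannot be confirmed.
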