Addgene plasmid #43129: I-GGCG
Depositing lab: Chad Cowan & Kiran Musunuru. Depositing organization: Harvard University. Publication: A TALEN Genome-Editing System for Generating Human Stem Cell-Based Disease Models. Ding Q, Lee YK, Schaefer EA, Peters DT, Veres A, Kim K, Kuperwasser N, Motola DL, Meissner TB, Hendriks WT, Trevisan M, Gupta RM, Moisan A, Banks E, Friesen M, Schinzel RT, Xia F, Tang A, Xia Y, Figueroa E, Wann A, Ahfeldt T, Daheron L, Zhang F, Rubin LL, Peng LF, Chung RT, Musunuru K, Cowan CA. Cell Stem Cell. 2012 Dec 12. pii: S1934-5909(12)00645-5. doi: 10.1016/j.stem.2012.11.011. PubMed 23246482.
Backbone
  Vector backbone: pCRII-TOPO
  Backbone manufacturer: Invitrogen
  Backbone size w/o insert (bp): 3973
  Vector type: Bacterial Cloning
Growth in bacteria
  Bacterial resistance: Ampicillin and Kanamycin, 100 & 50 μg/mL
  Growth temperature: 37°C
  Growth strain: Top10
  Copy number: High Copy
Gene/Insert
  Gene/Insert name: I-GGCG
  Species: Synthetic
  Insert size (bp): 424
  Cloning method: TOPO Cloning
  Sequencing primers: 5′ T7; 3′ M13-rev
Terms and licenses: Academic/Nonprofit Terms; Industry Terms: Not Available to Industry
How to cite: I-GGCG was a gift from Chad Cowan & Kiran Musunuru (Addgene plasmid # 43129 ; http://n2t.net/addgene:43129 ; RRID:Addgene_43129)
